>Addgene plasmid #29559 | hCent2-pEGFP-C1 | addgene full sequence | sequence record 117070 | Addgene assembled sequence
TAGTTATTAATAGTAATCAATTACGGGGTCATTAGTTCATAGCCCATATATGGAGTTCCGCGTTACATAA
CTTACGGTAAATGGCCCGCCTGGCTGACCGCCCAACGACCCCCGCCCATTGACGTCAATAATGACGTATG
TTCCCATAGTAACGCCAATAGGGACTTTCCATTGACGTCAATGGGTGGAGTATTTACGGTAAACTGCCCA
CTTGGCAGTACATCAAGTGTATCATATGCCAAGTACGCCCCCTATTGACGTCAATGACGGTAAATGGCCC
GCCTGGCATTATGCCCAGTACATGACCTTATGGGACTTTCCTACTTGGCAGTACATCTACGTATTAGTCA
TCGCTATTACCATGGTGATGCGGTTTTGGCAGTACATCAATGGGCGTGGATAGCGGTTTGACTCACGGGG
ATTTCCAAGTCTCCACCCCATTGACGTCAATGGGAGTTTGTTTTGGCACCAAAATCAACGGGACTTTCCA
AAATGTCGTAACAACTCCGCCCCATTGACGCAAATGGGCGGTAGGCGTGTACGGTGGGAGGTCTATATAA
GCAGAGCTGGTTTAGTGAACCGTCAGATCCGCTAGCGCTACCGGTCGCCACCATGGTGAGCAAGGGCGAG
GAGCTGTTCACCGGGGTGGTGCCCATCCTGGTCGAGCTGGACGGCGACGTAAACGGCCACAAGTTCAGCG
TGTCCGGCGAGGGCGAGGGCGATGCCACCTACGGCAAGCTGACCCTGAAGTTCATCTGCACCACCGGCAA
GCTGCCCGTGCCCTGGCCCACCCTCGTGACCACCCTGACCTACGGCGTGCAGTGCTTCAGCCGCTACCCC
GACCACATGAAGCAGCACGACTTCTTCAAGTCCGCCATGCCCGAAGGCTACGTCCAGGAGCGCACCATCT
TCTTCAAGGACGACGGCAACTACAAGACCCGCGCCGAGGTGAAGTTCGAGGGCGACACCCTGGTGAACCG
CATCGAGCTGAAGGGCATCGACTTCAAGGAGGACGGCAACATCCTGGGGCACAAGCTGGAGTACAACTAC
AACAGCCACAACGTCTATATCATGGCCGACAAGCAGAAGAACGGCATCAAGGTGAACTTCAAGATCCGCC
ACAACATCGAGGACGGCAGCGTGCAGCTCGCCGACCACTACCAGCAGAACACCCCCATCGGCGACGGCCC
CGTGCTGCTGCCCGACAACCACTACCTGAGCACCCAGTCCGCCCTGAGCAAAGACCCCAACGAGAAGCGC
GATCACATGGTCCTGCTGGAGTTCGTGACCGCCGCCGGGATCACTCTCGGCATGGACGAGCTGTACAAGT
CCGGACTCAGATCTATGGCCTCCTCCAACTTTAAGAAGGCAAACATGGCATCAAGTTCTCAGCGAAAAAG
AATGAGCCCTAAGCCTGAGCTTACTGAAGAGCAAAAGCAGGAGATCCGGGAAGCTTTTGATCTTTTCGAT
GCGGATGGAACTGGCACCATAGATGTTAAAGAACTGAAGGTGGCAATGAGGGCCCTGGGCTTTGAACCCA
AGAAAGAAGAAATTAAGAAAATGATAAGTGAAATTGATAAGGAAGGGACAGGAAAAATGAACTTTGGTGA
CTTTTTAACTGTGATGACCCAGAAAATGTCTGAGAAAGATACTAAAGAAGAAATCCTGAAAGCTTTCAAG
CTCTTTGATGATGATGAAACTGGGAAGATTTCGTTCAAAAATCTGAAACGCGTGGCCAAGGAGTTGGGTG
AGAACCTGACTGATGAGGAGCTGCAGGAAATGATTGATGAAGCTGATCGAGATGGAGATGGAGAGGTCAG
TGAGCAAGAGTTCCTGCGCATCATGAAAAAGACCAGCCTCTATCCCGGGATCCACCGGATCTAGATAACT
GATCATAATCAGCCATACCACATTTGTAGAGGTTTTACTTGCTTTAAAAAACCTCCCACACCTCCCCCTG
AACCTGAAACATAAAATGAATGCAATTGTTGTTGTTAACTTGTTTATTGCAGCTTATAATGGTTACAAAT
AAAGCAATAGCATCACAAATTTCACAAATAAAGCATTTTTTTCACTGCATTCTAGTTGTGGTTTGTCCAA
ACTCATCAATGTATCTTAACGCGTAAATTGTAAGCGTTAATATTTTGTTAAAATTCGCGTTAAATTTTTG
TTAAATCAGCTCATTTTTTAACCAATAGGCCGAAATCGGCAAAATCCCTTATAAATCAAAAGAATAGACC
GAGATAGGGT
[37 nt withheld, positions 2251-2287]
AAAGAACGTGGACTCCAACGTCAAAGG
[49 nt withheld, positions 2315-2363]
T
[91 nt withheld, positions 2365-2455]
G
[124 nt withheld, positions 2457-2580]
CAGGTGGCACTTTTCGGGGAAATGTGCGCGGAACCCCTATTTGTTTATTTTTCTAAATACATTCAAATAT
GTATCCGCTCATGAGACAATAACCCTGATAAATGCTTCAATAATATTGAAAAAGGAAGAGTCCTGAGGCG
GAAAGAACCAGCTGTGGAATGTGTGTCAGTTAGGGTGTGGAAAGTCCCCAGGCTCCCCAGCAGGCAGAAG
TATGCAAAGCATGCATCTCAATTAGTCAGCAACCAGGTGTGGAAAGTCCCCAGGCTCCCCAGCAGGCAGA
AGTATGCAAAGCATGCATCTCAATTAGTCAGCAACCATAGTCCCGCCCCTAACTCCGCCCATCCCGCCCC
TAACTCCGCCCAGTTCCGCCCATTCTCCGCCCCATGGCTGACTAATTTTTTTTATTTATGCAGAGGCCGA
GGCCGCCTCGGCCTCTGAGCTATTCCAGAAGTAGTGAGGAGGCTTTTTTGGAGGCCTAGGCTTTTGCAAA
GATCGATCAAGAGACAGGATGAGGATCGTTTCGCATGATTGAACAAGATGGATTGCACGCAGGTTCTCCG
GCCGCTTGGGTGGAGAGGCTATTCGGCTATGACTGGGCACAACAGACAATCGGCTGCTCTGATGCCGCCG
TGTTCCGGCTGTCAGCGCAGGGGCGCCCGGTTCTTTTTGTCAAGACCGACCTGTCCGGTGCCCTGAATGA
ACTGCAAGACGAGGCAGCGCGGCTATCGTGGCTGGCCACGACGGGCGTTCCTTGCGCAGCTGTGCTCGAC
GTTGTCACTGAAGCGGGAAGGGACTGGCTGCTATTGGGCGAAGTGCCGGGGCAGGATCTCCTGTCATCTC
ACCTTGCTCCTGCCGAGAAAGTATCCATCATGGCTGATGCAATGCGGCGGCTGCATACGCTTGATCCGGC
TACCTGCCCATTCGACCACCAAGCGAAACATCGCATCGAGCGAGCACGTACTCGGATGGAAGCCGGTCTT
GTCGATCAGGATGATCTGGACGAAGAGCATCAGGGGCTCGCGCCAGCCGAACTGTTCGCCAGGCTCAAGG
CGAGCATGCCCGACGGCGAGGATCTCGTCGTGACCCATGGCGATGCCTGCTTGCCGAATATCATGGTGGA
AAATGGCCGCTTTTCTGGATTCATCGACTGTGGCCGGCTGGGTGTGGCGGACCGCTATCAGGACATAGCG
TTGGCTACCCGTGATATTGCTGAAGAGCTTGGCGGCGAATGGGCTGACCGCTTCCTCGTGCTTTACGGTA
TCGCCGCTCCCGATTCGCAGCGCATCGCCTTCTATCGCCTTCTTGACGAGTTCTTCTGAGCGGGACTCTG
GGGTTCGAAATGACCGACCAAGCGACGCCCAACCTGCCATCACGAGATTTCGATTCCACCGCCGCCTTCT
ATGAAAGGTTGGGCTTCGGAATCGTTTTCCGGGACGCCGGCTGGATGATCCTCCAGCGCGGGGATCTCAT
GCTGGAGTTCTTCGCCCACCCTAGGGGGAGGCTAACTGAAACACGGAAGGAGACAATACCGGAAGGAACC
CGCGCTATGACGGCAATAAAAAGACAGAATAAAACGCACGGTGTTGGGTCGTTTGTTCATAAACGCGGGG
TTCGGTCCCAGGGCTGGCACTCTGTCGATACCCCACCGAGACCCCATTGGGGCCAATACGCCCGCGTTTC
TTCCTTTTCCCCACCCCACCCCCCAAGTTCGGGTGAAGGCCCAGGGCTCGCAGCCAACGTCGGGGCGGCA
GGCCCTGCCATAGCCTCAGGTTACTCATATATACTTTAGATTGATTTAAAACTTCATTTTTAATTTAAAA
GGATCTAGGTGAAGATCCTTTTTGATAATCTCATGACCAAAATCCCTTAACGTGAGTTTTCGTTCCACTG
AGCGTCAGACCCCGTAGAAAAGATCAAAGGATCTTCTTGAGATCCTTTTTTTCTGCGCGTAATCTGCTGC
TTGCAAACAAAAAAACCACCGCTACCAGCGGTGGTTTGTTTGCCGGATCAAGAGCTACCAACTCTTTTTC
CGAAGGTAACTGGCTTCAGCAGAGCGCAGATACCAAATACTGTCCTTCTAGTGTAGCCGTAGTTAGGCCA
CCACTTCAAGAACTCTGTAGCACCGCCTACATACCTCGCTCTGCTAATCCTGTTACCAGTGGCTGCTGCC
AGTGGCGATAAGTCGTGTCTTACCGGGTTGGACTCAAGACGATAGTTACCGGATAAGGCGCAGCGGTCGG
GCTGAACGGGGGGTTCGTGCACACAGCCCAGCTTGGAGCGAACGACCTACACCGAACTGAGATACCTACA
GCGTGAGCTATGAGAAAGCGCCACGCTTCCCGAAGGGAGAAAGGCGGACAGGTATCCGGTAAGCGGCAGG
GTCGGAACAGGAGAGCGCACGAGGGAGCTTCCAGGGGGAAACGCCTGGTATCTTTATAGTCCTGTCGGGT
TTCGCCACCTCTGACTTGAGCGTCGATTTTTGTGATGCTCGTCAGGGGGGCGGAGCCTATGGAAAAACGC
CAGCAACGCGGCCTTTTTACGGTTCCTGGCCTTTTGCTGGCCTTTTGCTCACATGTTCTTTCCTGCGTTA
TCCCCTGATTCTGTGGATAACCGTATTACCGCCATGCAT
Features (pLannotate 1.2.2; 14 found; start..end, strand, type, name):
     61..364     +  enhancer       CMV enhancer: human cytomegalovirus immediate early enhancer
    365..568     +  promoter       CMV promoter: human cytomegalovirus (CMV) immediate early promoter
    613..1329    +  CDS            EGFP: EGFP is a basic (constitutively fluorescent) green fluorescent protein published in 1996, derived from Aequorea victoria. It is reported to be a rapidly-maturing weak dimer with moderate acid sensitivity.
   1345..1863    +  CDS            CETN2: CETN2_HUMAN - Also known as CALT, CEN2. Experimental evidence at protein level: Swiss-Prot protein existence level 1. As a component of the TREX-2 complex, involved in the export of mRNAs to the cytoplasm through the nuclear pores. From Homo sapiens (Human).
   1890..1974    +  CDS            large T antigen (fragment): large T antigen from SV40 (simian virus 40)
   1997..2118    +  polyA_signal   SV40 poly(A) signal: SV40 polyadenylation signal
   2152..2580    -  rep_origin     f1 ori (sequence partly withheld): f1 bacteriophage origin of replication; arrow indicates direction of (+) strand synthesis
   2607..2711    +  promoter       AmpR promoter: bla
   2713..3070    +  promoter       SV40 promoter: SV40 enhancer and early promoter
   3105..3899    +  CDS            NeoR/KanR: aminoglycoside phosphotransferase from Tn5; aph(3')-II (or nptII); confers resistance to neomycin, kanamycin, and G418 (Geneticin®)
   3920..4072    +  CDS            ble (fragment): BLE_KLEPN - Experimental evidence at protein level: Swiss-Prot protein existence level 1. Binding protein with a strong affinity to the bleomycin family of antibiotics. Binds to CL990; an antimitotic-antibiotic compound. From Klebsiella pneumoniae.
   4131..4178    +  polyA_signal   HSV TK poly(A) signal: herpes simplex virus thymidine kinase polyadenylation signal (Cole and Stacy, 1985)
   4269..4285    -  polyA_signal   bGH poly(A) signal (fragment): bovine growth hormone polyadenylation signal
   4507..5095    +  rep_origin     ori: high-copy-number ColE1/pMB1/pBR322/pUC origin of replication
