[The description below was written by a language model from this plasmid's Addgene catalogue record and pLannotate feature annotations shown in this document.]
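Description:
hCent2-pEGFP-C1 is a mammalian expression plasmid built on the pEGFP-C1 backbone that produces human centrin-2 (CETN2, also called CALT or CEN2) fused to the C-terminus of EGFP. The assembled sequence is about 5.2 kb. Transcription is driven by the human cytomegalovirus immediate early enhancer and promoter, which reads through the EGFP coding sequence and, after a short linker, into the roughly 516 bp centrin-2 open reading frame, cloned between the BglII and XmaI sites of the polylinker. The transcript is terminated by the SV40 polyadenylation signal. The depositor notes that the centrin-2 sequence carries an additional serine at position 3 relative to the GenBank reference protein.

The plasmid replicates in E. coli from a high-copy ColE1/pUC-type origin and also carries an f1 phage origin for single-stranded DNA production. One Tn5 aminoglycoside phosphotransferase (NeoR/KanR) gene provides both selections. A bacterial bla-type promoter drives it for kanamycin resistance in bacteria, and the SV40 enhancer/early promoter drives it for G418 selection of stably transfected mammalian cells, with the HSV TK polyadenylation signal downstream. The short large T antigen, ble and bGH poly(A) fragments in the automated annotation appear to be partial matches to backbone sequence rather than functional elements.

Centrin-2 is a small calcium-binding protein associated with centrioles, and the associated publication concerns its requirement for centriole duplication in mammalian cells. The EGFP fusion is therefore suited to fluorescently labelling centrioles and centrosomes and to following centrin-2 localisation in transfected cells.
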