Addgene plasmid #29559: hCent2-pEGFP-C1
Depositing lab: Jeffrey Salisbury. Depositing organization: Mayo Foundation for Medical Education and Research (Inactive/For Deposit Only). Publication: Centrin-2 is required for centriole duplication in mammalian cells. Salisbury JL, Suino KM, Busby R, Springett M. Curr Biol. 2002 Aug 6. 12(15):1287-92. 10.1016/S0960-9822(02)01019-9 PubMed 12176356.
Backbone
  Vector backbone: pEGFP-C1
  Backbone size w/o insert (bp): 4731
  Vector type: Mammalian Expression
  Selectable markers: Neomycin (select with G418)
Growth in bacteria
  Bacterial resistance: Kanamycin, 50 μg/mL
  Growth temperature: 37°C
  Growth strain: DH5alpha
  Copy number: Unknown
Gene/Insert
  Gene/Insert name: Cent2 (alt name: centrin 2)
  Species: H. sapiens (human)
  Insert size (bp): 516
  Entrez Gene: CETN2 (a.k.a. CALT, CEN2)
  Tag / fusion protein: EGFP (N terminal on backbone)
  Cloning method: Restriction Enzyme; 5′ cloning site BglII (unknown if destroyed); 3′ cloning site XmaI (unknown if destroyed)
  Sequencing primers: 5′ EGFP-C
Terms and licenses: Academic/Nonprofit Terms; Industry Terms: Not Available to Industry
Depositor comments: Centrin-2 sequence in this plasmid contains an additional serine at position 3 when compared to GenBank NP_004335.1
How to cite: hCent2-pEGFP-C1 was a gift from Jeffrey Salisbury (Addgene plasmid # 29559 ; http://n2t.net/addgene:29559 ; RRID:Addgene_29559)
