>Addgene plasmid #29559 | hCent2-pEGFP-C1 | addgene partial sequence | sequence record 38515 | EGFP-C 5'-CATGGTCCTGCTGGAGTTCGTG-3'
AGTCCGGACTCAGATCTATGGCCTCCTCCAACTTTAAGAAGGCAAACATGGCATCAAGTTCTCAGCGAAA
AAGAATGAGCCCTAAGCCTGAGCTTACTGAAGAGCAAAAGCAGGAGATCCGGGAAGCTTTTGATCTTTTC
GATGCGGATGGAACTGGCACCATAGATGTTAAAGAACTGAAGGTGGCAATGAGGGCCCTGGGCTTTGAAC
CCAAGAAAGAAGAAATTAAGAAAATGATAAGTGAAATTGATAAGGAAGGGACAGGAAAAATGAACTTTGG
TGACTTTTTAACTGTGATGACCCAGAAAATGTCTGAGAAAGATACTAAAGAAGAAATCCTGAAAGCTTTC
AAGCTCTTTGATGATGATGAAACTGGGAAGATTTCGTTCAAAAATCTGAAACGCGTGGCCAAGGAGTTGG
GTGAGAACCTGACTGATGAGGAGCTGCAGGAAATGATTGATGAAGCTGATCGAGATGGAGATGGAGAGGT
CAGTGAGCAAGAGTTCCTGCGCATCATGAAAAAGACCAGCCTCTATCCCGGGATCCACCGGATCTAGATA
ACTGATCATAATCAGCCATACCACATTTGTAGAGGTTTTACTTGCTTTAAAAAACCTCCCACACCTCCCC
CTGAACCTGAAACATAAAATGAATGCAATTGTTGTTGTTAACTTGTTTATTGCAGCTTATAATGGTTACA
AATAAAGCAATAGCATCACAAATTTCACAAATAAAGCATTTTTTTCACTGCATTCTAGTTGTGGTTTGTC
CCAACTCATCAATGTATCTTAACGCGTAATTGTAGCGTTAATATTTTGTTAAATTCGCGTTAATTTTTGT
TAATCAGCTCATTTTTTA
